Addgene plasmid #1646: L4271
Purpose: (Empty Backbone)
Depositing lab: Andrew Fire. Depositing organization: Carnegie Institution for Science.
Backbone
  Vector backbone: Unknown
  Backbone size (bp): 5248
  Vector type: Worm Expression, RNAi
Growth in bacteria
  Bacterial resistance: Ampicillin, 100 μg/mL
  Growth temperature: 37°C
  Growth strain: DH5alpha
  Copy number: Unknown
Gene/Insert
  Gene/Insert name: None
  Tag / fusion protein: T3p, gfpN, gfpS65S, gfpC, unc2217896, unc223827, unc2218082, unc2218148, unc224616, gfpC, gfpS65S, gfpN, T7p, lacZN, Ori...
  Cloning method: Restriction Enzyme
Terms and licenses: Academic/Nonprofit Terms; Industry Terms: Not Available to Industry
Depositor comments: See Fire Lab Vector Kit Documentation 1999. Fire Lab Miniprep Number pPD126.25, Ligation number L4271.
How to cite: L4271 was a gift from Andrew Fire (Addgene plasmid # 1646 ; http://n2t.net/addgene:1646 ; RRID:Addgene_1646)
