[The description below was written by a language model from this plasmid's Addgene catalogue record and pLannotate feature annotations shown in this document.]
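Description:
L4271 (Fire Lab miniprep pPD126.25) is a 5,248 bp plasmid from the 1999 Fire Lab Vector Kit, catalogued as a worm expression/RNAi vector. The repository lists it as an empty backbone with an unknown parent. The feature table, however, shows a pBluescript-like architecture: a high-copy ColE1/pUC origin, an f1 origin for single-stranded DNA production, an ampicillin resistance gene (bla) with its own promoter, and remnants of the lac region (lacI fragment, CAP site, lac promoter and operator, lacZα fragment). Several pBluescript polylinker fragments also lie between the payload segments. It is propagated in E. coli under ampicillin selection.

The payload sits between a forward-facing T3 promoter and a reverse-facing T7 promoter, which converge on the insert region. Downstream of T3 is a GFP coding sequence in the forward orientation, followed by a roughly 850 bp fragment of the C. elegans unc-22 gene, which encodes a muscle protein involved in regulating contraction and sarcomere organisation. A second GFP coding sequence follows in the reverse orientation. The depositor's component list mirrors this symmetric layout (gfpN–gfpS65S–gfpC, unc-22 segments, then gfpC–gfpS65S–gfpN). The two GFP copies therefore form an inverted repeat around an unc-22 spacer. A transcript made from either phage promoter would be expected to fold back into a GFP hairpin with an unc-22 loop.

No C. elegans promoter is annotated, which suggests a template for in vitro transcription with phage polymerases rather than for expression in the animal. The record itself does not state the intended experiment, and refers instead to the kit documentation. Given the RNAi classification, a plausible use is producing structured or double-stranded RNA for interference experiments that target GFP and/or unc-22.
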