Features (pLannotate 1.2.2; 18 found; start..end, strand, type, name):
     48..66      +  promoter       T3 promoter: promoter for bacteriophage T3 RNA polymerase
     95..808     +  CDS            Q80R: Q80R is a fluorescent protein, derived from Aequorea victoria.
    810..840     -  misc_feature   MCS (fragment): pBluescript multiple cloning site
    837..883     -  misc_feature   MCS (fragment): pBluescript multiple cloning site
    842..1693    +  CDS            unc-22 (fragment): UNC22_CAEEL - Experimental evidence at protein level: Swiss-Prot protein existence level 1. Regulator of muscle contraction and relaxation. Senses mechanical strain that occurs during muscle activity by unfolding in clearly resolvable steps at differing forces (PubMed:18390597, PubMed:7190524). Plays a role in the organization of sarcomeres in body wall muscles (PubMed:25851606). From Caenorhabditis elegans.
   1650..1696    -  misc_feature   MCS (fragment): pBluescript multiple cloning site
   1705..2421    -  CDS            GFP: Aequoria victoria green fluorescent protein
   2430..2476    -  misc_feature   MCS (fragment): pBluescript multiple cloning site
   2485..2503    -  promoter       T7 promoter: promoter for bacteriophage T7 RNA polymerase
   2506..2663    +  CDS            lacZα (fragment): LacZα fragment of β-galactosidase; lacZ fragment
   2668..3096    +  rep_origin     f1 ori (sequence partly withheld): f1 bacteriophage origin of replication; arrow indicates direction of (+) strand synthesis
   3149..3253    +  promoter       AmpR promoter: bla
   3254..4114    +  CDS            AmpR: β-lactamase; bla; confers resistance to ampicillin, carbenicillin, and related antibiotics
   4285..4873    +  rep_origin     ori: high-copy-number ColE1/pMB1/pBR322/pUC origin of replication
   5056..5148    +  CDS            lacI (fragment): lac repressor; lacI; The lac repressor binds to the lac operator to inhibit transcription in E. coli. This inhibition can be relieved by adding lactose or isopropyl-β-D-thiogalactopyranoside (IPTG).
   5161..5182    +  protein_bind   CAP binding site: CAP binding activates transcription in the presence of cAMP. E. coli catabolite activator protein
   5197..5227    +  promoter       lac promoter: promoter for the E. coli lac operon
   5235..3       +  protein_bind   lac operator (across the origin): The lac repressor binds to the lac operator to inhibit transcription in E. coli. This inhibition can be relieved by adding lactose or isopropyl-β-D-thiogalactopyranoside (IPTG). lac repressor encoded by lacI
>Addgene plasmid #1646 | L4271 | depositor full sequence | sequence record 256 | Author sequence
CAATTTCACACAGGAAACAGCTATGACCATGATTACGCCAAGCTCGAAATTAACCCTCACTAAAGGGAAC
AAAAGCTGGGTACCGGTAGAAAAAATGAGTAAAGGAGAAGAACTTTTCACTGGAGTTGTCCCAATTCTTG
TTGAATTAGATGGTGATGTTAATGGGCACAAATTTTCTGTCAGTGGAGAGGGTGAAGGTGATGCAACATA
CGGAAAACTTACCCTTAAATTTATTTGCACTACTGGAAAACTACCTGTTCCATGGCCAACACTTGTCACT
ACTTTCTCTTATGGTGTTCAATGCTTTTCAAGATACCCAGATCATATGAAACGGCATGACTTTTTCAAGA
GTGCCATGCCCGAAGGTTATGTACAGGAAAGAACTATATTTTTCAAAGATGACGGGAACTACAAGACACG
TGCTGAAGTCAAGTTTGAAGGTGATACCCTTGTTAATAGAATCGAGTTAAAAGGTATTGATTTTAAAGAA
GATGGAAACATTCTTGGACACAAATTGGAATACAACTATAACTCACACAATGTATACATCATGGCAGACA
AACAAAAGAATGGAATCAAAGTTAACTTCAAAATTAGACACAACATTGAAGATGGAAGCGTTCAACTAGC
AGACCATTATCAACAAAATACTCCAATTGGCGATGGCCCTGTCCTTTTACCAGACAACCATTACCTGTCC
ACACAATCTGCCCTTTCGAAAGATCCCAACGAAAAGAGAGACCACATGGTCCTTCTTGAGTTTGTAACAG
CTGCTGGGATTACACATGGCATGGATGAACTATACAAATGCCCGGGGGATCCACTAGTTCTAGAGCGGCC
CCCCCTCGAGGTCGACGGTATCGATAAGCTTGATATCGAATTCGGAAGATGGGTTCCATGCGCCAAAGTT
AAGGATACGAAGGCTCATATTGATGGTCTCAAGAAGGGACAAACATATCAGTTCCGTGTCAAGGCTGTCA
ATAAGGAAGGAGCTTCTGATGCATTGTCTACTGATAAGGACACCAAAGCCAAGAATCCATATGATGAGCC
AGGAAAAACCGGAACTCCGGATGTTGTCGACTGGGATGCTGATCGTGTCTCACTTGAATGGGAACCACCA
AAGTCTGACGGAGGAGCTCCAATCACTCAATACGTCATTGAGAAGAAGGGCAAACATGGAAGAGACTGGC
AAGAATGCGGAAAGGTTTCTGGAGATCAAACCAATGCTGAGATTCTTGGACTCAAGGAGGGAGAAGAGTA
CCAGTTCCGTGTGAAGGCTGTTAACAAGGCCGGACCGGGAGAGGCTTCAGACCCAAGCCGAAAGGTTGTT
GCAAAGCCAAGAAACTTGAAGCCATGGATTGATCGTGAAGCAATGAAGACGATCACTATCAAGGTAGGAA
ACGATGTGGAATTCGATGTTCCAGTACGCGGAGAACCACCACCGAAGAAGGAATGGATCTTCAATGAGAA
ACCAGTCGATGATCAAAAGATCAGGATTGAAAGCGAAGACTACAAGACCCGATTTGTGCTCCGTGGAGCA
ACTCGCAAGCATGCTGGTTTGTACACTCTTACTGCTACCAACGCTTCTGGAAGCGACAAACATTCCGTTG
AGGTCATTGTGCTCGGGGGGGATCCACTAGTTCTAGAGCGGCCCCCCCTCGAGGTCGACGGTATCGATAA
GCTTGATATCGAATTCTACGAATGCTATTTGTATAGTTCATCCATGCCATGTGTAATCCCAGCAGCTGTT
ACAAACTCAAGAAGGACCATGTGGTCTCTCTTTTCGTTGGGATCTTTCGAAAGGGCAGATTGTGTGGACA
GGTAATGGTTGTCTGGTAAAAGGACAGGGCCATCGCCAATTGGAGTATTTTGTTGATAATGGTCTGCTAG
TTGAACGCTTCCATCTTCAATGTTGTGTCTAATTTTGAAGTTAACTTTGATTCCATTCTTTTGTTTGTCT
GCCATGATGTATACATTGTGTGAGTTATAGTTGTATTCCAATTTGTGTCCAAGAATGTTTCCATCTTCTT
TAAAATCAATACCTTTTAACTCGATTCTATTAACAAGGGTATCACCTTCAAACTTGACTTCAGCACGTGT
CTTGTAGTTCCCGTCATCTTTGAAAAATATAGTTCTTTCCTGTACATAACCTTCGGGCATGGCACTCTTG
AAAAAGTCATGCCGTTTCATATGATCTGGGTATCTTGAAAAGCATTGAACACCATAAGAGAAAGTAGTGA
CAAGTGTTGGCCATGGAACAGGTAGTTTTCCAGTAGTGCAAATAAATTTAAGGGTAAGTTTTCCGTATGT
TGCATCACCTTCACCCTCTCCACTGACAGAAAATTTGTGCCCATTAACATCACCATCTAATTCAACAAGA
ATTGGGACAACTCCAGTGAAAAGTTCTTCTCCTTTACTCATTTTTTCTACCGGGGGATCCACTAGTTCTA
GAGCGGCCGCCACCGCGGTGGAGCTCCAATTCGCCCTATAGTGAGTCGTATTACAATTCACTGGCCGTCG
TTTTACAACGTCGTGACTGGGAAAACCCTGGCGTTACCCAACTTAATCGCCTTGCAGCACATCCCCCTTT
CGCCAGCTGGCGTAATAGCGAAGAGGCCCGCACCGATCGCCCTTCCCAACAGTTGCGCAGCCTGAATGGC
GAATGGG
[124 nt withheld, positions 2668-2791]
C
[91 nt withheld, positions 2793-2883]
A
[49 nt withheld, positions 2885-2933]
CCTTTGACGTTGGAGTCCACGTTCTTT
[37 nt withheld, positions 2961-2997]
ACCCTATCTCGGTCTATTCTTTTGATTTATAAGGGATTTTGCCGATTTCGGCCTATTGGTTAAAAAATGA
GCTGATTTAACAAAAATTTAACGCGAATTTTAACAAAATATTAACGCTTACAATTTAGGTGGCACTTTTC
GGGGAAATGTGCGCGGAACCCCTATTTGTTTATTTTTCTAAATACATTCAAATATGTATCCGCTCATGAG
ACAATAACCCTGATAAATGCTTCAATAATATTGAAAAAGGAAGAGTATGAGTATTCAACATTTCCGTGTC
GCCCTTATTCCCTTTTTTGCGGCATTTTGCCTTCCTGTTTTTGCTCACCCAGAAACGCTGGTGAAAGTAA
AAGATGCTGAAGATCAGTTGGGTGCACGAGTGGGTTACATCGAACTGGATCTCAACAGCGGTAAGATCCT
TGAGAGTTTTCGCCCCGAAGAACGTTTTCCAATGATGAGCACTTTTAAAGTTCTGCTATGTGGCGCGGTA
TTATCCCGTATTGACGCCGGGCAAGAGCAACTCGGTCGCCGCATACACTATTCTCAGAATGACTTGGTTG
AGTACTCACCAGTCACAGAAAAGCATCTTACGGATGGCATGACAGTAAGAGAATTATGCAGTGCTGCCAT
AACCATGAGTGATAACACTGCGGCCAACTTACTTCTGACAACGATCGGAGGACCGAAGGAGCTAACCGCT
TTTTTGCACAACATGGGGGATCATGTAACTCGCCTTGATCGTTGGGAACCGGAGCTGAATGAAGCCATAC
CAAACGACGAGCGTGACACCACGATGCCTGTAGCAATGGCAACAACGTTGCGCAAACTATTAACTGGCGA
ACTACTTACTCTAGCTTCCCGGCAACAATTAATAGACTGGATGGAGGCGGATAAAGTTGCAGGACCACTT
CTGCGCTCGGCCCTTCCGGCTGGCTGGTTTATTGCTGATAAATCTGGAGCCGGTGAGCGTGGGTCTCGCG
GTATCATTGCAGCACTGGGGCCAGATGGTAAGCCCTCCCGTATCGTAGTTATCTACACGACGGGGAGTCA
GGCAACTATGGATGAACGAAATAGACAGATCGCTGAGATAGGTGCCTCACTGATTAAGCATTGGTAACTG
TCAGACCAAGTTTACTCATATATACTTTAGATTGATTTAAAACTTCATTTTTAATTTAAAAGGATCTAGG
TGAAGATCCTTTTTGATAATCTCATGACCAAAATCCCTTAACGTGAGTTTTCGTTCCACTGAGCGTCAGA
CCCCGTAGAAAAGATCAAAGGATCTTCTTGAGATCCTTTTTTTCTGCGCGTAATCTGCTGCTTGCAAACA
AAAAAACCACCGCTACCAGCGGTGGTTTGTTTGCCGGATCAAGAGCTACCAACTCTTTTTCCGAAGGTAA
CTGGCTTCAGCAGAGCGCAGATACCAAATACTGTCCTTCTAGTGTAGCCGTAGTTAGGCCACCACTTCAA
GAACTCTGTAGCACCGCCTACATACCTCGCTCTGCTAATCCTGTTACCAGTGGCTGCTGCCAGTGGCGAT
AAGTCGTGTCTTACCGGGTTGGACTCAAGACGATAGTTACCGGATAAGGCGCAGCGGTCGGGCTGAACGG
GGGGTTCGTGCACACAGCCCAGCTTGGAGCGAACGACCTACACCGAACTGAGATACCTACAGCGTGAGCT
ATGAGAAAGCGCCACGCTTCCCGAAGGGAGAAAGGCGGACAGGTATCCGGTAAGCGGCAGGGTCGGAACA
GGAGAGCGCACGAGGGAGCTTCCAGGGGGAAACGCCTGGTATCTTTATAGTCCTGTCGGGTTTCGCCACC
TCTGACTTGAGCGTCGATTTTTGTGATGCTCGTCAGGGGGGCGGAGCCTATGGAAAAACGCCAGCAACGC
GGCCTTTTTACGGTTCCTGGCCTTTTGCTGGCCTTTTGCTCACATGTTCTTTCCTGCGTTATCCCCTGAT
TCTGTGGATAACCGTATTACCGCCTTTGAGTGAGCTGATACCGCTCGCCGCAGCCGAACGACCGAGCGCA
GCGAGTCAGTGAGCGAGGAAGCGGAAGAGCGCCCAATACGCAAACCGCCTCTCCCCGCGCGTTGGCCGAT
TCATTAATGCAGCTGGCACGACAGGTTTCCCGACTGGAAAGCGGGCAGTGAGCGCAACGCAATTAATGTG
AGTTAGCTCACTCATTAGGCACCCCAGGCTTTACACTTTATGCTTCCGGCTCGTATGTTGTGTGGAATTG
TGAGCGGATAA
