>Addgene plasmid #1646 | L4271 | addgene partial sequence | sequence record 16779 | 1646_m13reverse
GATACCTCCTAAAGGGAACAAAAGCTGGTACCGGTAGAAAAAATGAGTAAAGGAGAAGAACTTTTCACTG
GAGTTGTCCCAATTCTTGTTGAATTAGATGGTGATGTTAATGGGCACAAATTTTCTGTCAGTGGAGAGGG
TGAAGGTGATGCAACATACGGAAAACTTACCCTTAAATTTATTTGCACTACTGGAAAACTACCTGTTCCA
TGGCCAACACTTGTCACTACTTTCTCTTATGGTGTTCAATGCTTTTCAAGATACCCAGATCATATGAAAC
GGCATGACTTTTTCAAGAGTGCCATGCCCGAAGGTTATGTACAGGAAAGAACTATATTTTTCAAAGATGA
CGGGAACTACAAGACACGTGCTGAAGTCAAGTTTGAAGGTGATACCCTTGTTAATAGAATCGAGTTAAAA
GGTATTGATTTTAAAGAAGATGGAAACATTCTTGGACACAAATTGGAATACAACTATAACTCACACAATG
TATACATCATGGCAGACAAACAAAAGAATGGAATCAAAGTTAACTTCAAAATTAGACACAACATTGAAGA
TGGAAGCGTTCAACTAGCAGACCATTATCAACAAAATACTCCAATTGGCGATGGCCCTGTCCTTTTACCA
GACAACCATTACCTGTCCACACAATCTGCCCTTTCGAAAGATCCCAACGAAAAGAGAGACCACATGGTCC
TTCTTGAGTTTGTAACAGCTGCTGGGATTACNCATGGCATGGATGAACTATACAAATGCCCGGGGGATCC
CCTAGTTCTAGAGCGGCCCCCCCCCTCGAGGTCGACNGTATCGATNAGCTTGATATCGNATTCCGGAAGA
TGGGCTCCCATGCNCCANAGTTNAACGATNCCGAANGCTCCNATTGATGGTCTCCANGAANGGACANACC
NTATCCNTTCCCGTGTCCAAGGCCNGCCCANCANGGAANGANCCTTCNGANGCCNTTGTCTACTGGATAA
GNGACCCCAAAGCCAAGAATCCCATATGATGNCCGNAAAAACCCNACTCCCGNANCTCNCCCACCNGGGA
ACGCTGATCCTGTCCCCCTTGAAGGGGAACCCCCAAACNCTGACGNAGGNNCCCCCCCCCCCATANCCCC
CTNAAAANANGGNCCACCNNGNAAAAACCGGCACCANGCCCNAGNNTTCCNGNAANNAAACCATGCCAAN
TCCNGGCCNCCNGNNNGAAAAAACCCCTTTCCGNGGAAGNTGTTAANGGCNACCGNAANGCTNCANCCCN
CCNAAGNTTTGCCANCNNAAANNTGNCCCGTTTNNNCNCANCCNANACCNCNCTCCTGGAACANGGTTTN
CNTCCCCCCNCCCCCCNCTAGGCGNTCNTCNNACNNCCCCATNNAANAGGAACNANANNCTNTGTCNNCC
TCANGCTTTCTTTTCCNCNNCAAACCNNGNGGGCNGNANTNCANCCCCGCNCNCTNNACATATTCCCCTC
